Addgene plasmid #202965: Salsa-BC124-P2C4
Purpose: Expression of barcoded reporter plasmid for PRESTO-Salsa; EGFP/BC124
Depositing lab: Noah Palm. Depositing organization: Yale University. Publication: Highly multiplexed bioactivity screening reveals human and microbiota metabolome-GPCRome interactions. Chen H, Rosen CE, Gonzalez-Hernandez JA, Song D, Potempa J, Ring AM, Palm NW. Cell. 2023 Jul 6;186(14):3095-3110.e19. doi: 10.1016/j.cell.2023.05.024. Epub 2023 Jun 14. PubMed 37321219.
Backbone
  Vector backbone: pCER206
  Vector type: Mammalian Expression
Growth in bacteria
  Bacterial resistance: Ampicillin, 100 μg/mL
  Growth temperature: 37°C
  Growth strain: DH5alpha
  Copy number: High Copy
Gene/Insert
  Gene/Insert name: EGFP/BC124
  Species: Synthetic
  Insert size (bp): 730
  Promoter: Tet Response Element (TRE)
  Cloning method: Restriction Enzyme; 5′ cloning site BsrGI (not destroyed); 3′ cloning site HindIII (not destroyed)
  Sequencing primers: 5′ Custom primer (GAAGCGCGATCACATGG)
Terms and licenses: Academic/Nonprofit Terms; Industry Terms: Not Available to Industry
How to cite: Salsa-BC124-P2C4 was a gift from Noah Palm (Addgene plasmid # 202965 ; http://n2t.net/addgene:202965 ; RRID:Addgene_202965)
