[The description below was written by a language model from this plasmid's Addgene catalogue record and pLannotate feature annotations shown in this document.]
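Description:
Salsa-BC124-P2C4 is a mammalian expression reporter plasmid of about 5.1 kb built on the pCER206 backbone. It is one member of a set of barcoded reporters made for PRESTO-Salsa, a highly multiplexed GPCR bioactivity screening platform. It is propagated in E. coli as a high-copy plasmid through a ColE1/pUC-type origin and selected with ampicillin via the β-lactamase gene and its native promoter. The record lists no mammalian selection marker. The short annotated pieces of lacI, SV40 large T antigen and an aminoglycoside phosphotransferase appear to be non-functional backbone remnants.

The payload is a synthetic insert of roughly 730 bp described as EGFP/BC124, cloned between BsrGI and HindIII sites and driven by a tetracycline response element. In the feature table, tetO repeats sit centrally and are flanked by minimal promoter elements facing both ways, which suggests a bidirectional Tet-responsive layout. In the forward direction, a TRE3G-type promoter fragment leads into mammalian codon-optimised EGFP. The barcode is not annotated as its own feature. Given the cloning sites, it presumably lies in the short region just downstream of the EGFP coding sequence, so that it would be carried on the reporter transcript. An SV40 poly(A) signal follows, although it is annotated on the opposite strand. In the reverse direction, a minimal CMV promoter faces a multiple cloning site fragment, a rabbit β-globin intron and a β-globin poly(A) signal, with no coding insert annotated in that arm.

Transcription from the TRE requires a tetracycline-controlled transactivator, which this plasmid does not encode. The reporter therefore reads out transactivator activity supplied by other components of the assay, and the unique barcode lets many such reporters be pooled and distinguished by sequencing.
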