Features (pLannotate 1.2.2; 17 found; start..end, strand, type, name):
      2..55      +  CDS            lacI (fragment): lac repressor; lacI; The lac repressor binds to the lac operator to inhibit transcription in E. coli. This inhibition can be relieved by adding lactose or isopropyl-β-D-thiogalactopyranoside (IPTG).
    388..443     -  polyA_signal   β-globin poly(A) signal: rabbit β-globin polyadenylation signal (Gil and Proudfoot, 1987)
    518..640     -  CDS            HBB: HBB_COLGU - Experimental evidence at transcript level: Swiss-Prot protein existence level 2. Involved in oxygen transport from the lung to the various peripheral tissues. From Colobus guereza (Mantled guereza) (Eastern black-and-white colobus monkey).
    644..1216    -  intron         β-globin intron: intron from rabbit β-globin gene
   1312..1343    -  misc_feature   MCS (fragment): pUC18/19 multiple cloning site
   1437..1475    -  promoter       minimal CMV promoter: human cytomegalovirus (CMV) immediate early promoter
   1493..1708    -  protein_bind   tetracycline response element (fragment): contains seven copies of the tetracycline operator tetO tetracycline repressor TetR
   1708..1753    +  promoter       TRE3GV promoter (fragment): 3rd-generation Tet-responsive promoter that can be activated by binding of Tet-On® 3G, optimized for retroviral and lentiviral vectors
   1829..1856    +  misc_feature   MCS (fragment): pBluescript multiple cloning site
   1861..2580    +  CDS            EGFP: the original enhanced GFP (Yang et al., 1996) mammalian codon-optimized
   2591..2613    +  misc_feature   MCS (fragment): pBluescript multiple cloning site
   2627..2761    -  polyA_signal   SV40 poly(A) signal: SV40 polyadenylation signal
   2784..2867    -  CDS            large T antigen (fragment): large T antigen from SV40 (simian virus 40)
   2861..3091    -  CDS            str (fragment): STR_KLEPN - Protein inferred from homology: Swiss-Prot protein existence level 3. The aminoglycoside phosphotransferases achieve inactivation of their antibiotic substrates by phosphorylation. From Klebsiella pneumoniae.
   3210..3314    +  promoter       AmpR promoter: bla
   3315..4175    +  CDS            AmpR: β-lactamase; bla; confers resistance to ampicillin, carbenicillin, and related antibiotics
   4346..4934    +  rep_origin     ori: high-copy-number ColE1/pMB1/pBR322/pUC origin of replication
>Addgene plasmid #202965 | Salsa-BC124-P2C4 | addgene full sequence | sequence record 421325 | Addgene NGS Result
AGCGCCCAATACGCAAACCGCCTCTCCCCGCGCGTTGGCCGATTCATTAATGCAGTCGAGGGATCTCCAT
AAGAGAAGAGGGACAGCTATGACTGGGAGTAGTCAGGAGAGGAGGAAAAATCTGGCTAGTAAAACATGTA
AGGAAAATTTTAGGGATGTTAAAGAAAAAAATAACACAAAACAAAATATAAAAAAAATCTAACCTCAAGT
CAAGGCTTTTCTATGGAATAAGGAATGGACAGCAGGGGGCTGTTTCATATACTGATGACCTCTTTATAGC
CAACCTTTGTTCATGGCAGCCAGCATATGGGCATATGTTGCCAAACTCTAAACCAAATACTCATTCTGAT
GTTTTAAATGATTTGCCCTCCCATATGTCCTTCCGAGTGAGAGACACAAAAAATTCCAACACACTATTGC
AATGAAAATAAATTTCCTTTATTAGCCAGAAGTCAGATGCTCAAGGGGCTTCATGATGTCCCCATAATTT
TTGGCAGAGGGAAAAAGATCGATCTCAGTGGTATTTGTGAGCCAGGGCATTGGCCACACCAGCCACCACC
TTCTGATAGGCAGCCTGCACCTGAGGAGTGAATTCTTTGCCAAAATGATGAGACAGCACAACAACCAGCA
CGTTGCCCAGGAGCTGTAGGAAAGAGAAGAAGGCATGAACATGGTTAGCAGAGGGGCCCGGTTTGGACTC
AGAGTATTTTATCCTCATCTCAAACAGTGTATATCATTGTAACCATAAAGAGAAAGGCAGGATGATGACC
AGGGTGTAGTTGTTTCTACCAATAAGAATATTTCCACGCCAGCCAGAATTTATATGCAGAAATATTCTAC
CTTATCATTTAATTATAACAATTGTTCTCTAAAACTGTGCTGAAGTACAATATAATATACCCTGATTGCC
TTGAAAAAAAAGTGATTAGAGAAAGTACTTACAATCTGACAAATAAACAAAAGTGAATTTAAAAATTCGT
TACAAATGCAAGCTAAAGTTTAACGAAAAAGTTACAGAAAATGAAAAGAAAATAAGAGGAGACAATGGTT
GTCAACAGAGTAGAAAGTGAAAGAAACAAAATTATCATGAGGGTCCATGGTGATACAAGGGACATCTTCC
CATTCTAAACAACACCCTGAAAACTTTGCCCCCTCCATATAACATGAATTTTACAATAGCGAAAAAGAAA
GAACAATCAAGGGTCCCCAAACTCACCCTGAAGTTCTCAGCTCTAGAGATATCGTCGAGGCCGCGCTAGC
GTTTAAACTGTCGACCTTAATTAAGAGATCTGCTCGAGGCGCGTCAGCTGACTAGAGGATCCCCGGGTAC
CGAGCTCGAATTCGGGGCCGCGGAGGCTGGATCGGTCCCGGTGTCTTCTATGGAGGTCAAAACAGCGTGG
ATGGCGTCTCCAGGCGATCTGACGGTTCACTAAACGAGCTCTGCTTATATAGGCCTCCCACCGTACACGC
CTACCTCGACCCGGGTACCGAGCTCGACTTTCACTTTTCTCTATCACTGATAGGGAGTGGTAAACTCGAC
TTTCACTTTTCTCTATCACTGATAGGGAGTGGTAAACTCGACTTTCACTTTTCTCTATCACTGATAGGGA
GTGGTAAACTCGACTTTCACTTTTCTCTATCACTGATAGGGAGTGGTAAACTCGACTTTCACTTTTCTCT
ATCACTGATAGGGAGTGGTAAACTCGACCTATATAAGCAGAGCTCGTTTAGTGAACCGTCAGATCGCCTG
GAGACGCCATCCACGCTGTTTTGACCTCCATAGAAGACACCGGGACCGATCCAGCCTCCGCGGCCCCGAA
TTCCTGCAGCGGCCGCTCTAGAACTAGTGGATCCCCGCGGATGGTGAGCAAGGGCGAGGAGCTGTTCACC
GGGGTGGTGCCCATCCTGGTCGAGCTGGACGGCGACGTAAACGGCCACAAGTTCAGCGTGTCCGGCGAGG
GCGAGGGCGATGCCACCTACGGCAAGCTGACCCTGAAGTTCATCTGCACCACCGGCAAGCTGCCCGTGCC
CTGGCCCACCCTCGTGACCACCCTGACCTACGGCGTGCAGTGCTTCAGCCGCTACCCCGACCACATGAAG
CAGCACGACTTCTTCAAGTCCGCCATGCCCGAAGGCTACGTCCAGGAGCGCACCATCTTCTTCAAGGACG
ACGGCAACTACAAGACCCGCGCCGAGGTGAAGTTCGAGGGCGACACCCTGGTGAACCGCATCGAGCTGAA
GGGCATCGACTTCAAGGAGGACGGCAACATCCTGGGGCACAAGCTGGAGTACAACTACAACAGCCACAAC
GTCTATATCATGGCCGACAAGCAGAAGAACGGCATCAAGGTGAACTTCAAGATCCGCCACAACATCGAGG
ACGGCAGCGTGCAGCTCGCCGACCACTACCAGCAGAACACCCCCATCGGCGACGGCCCCGTGCTGCTGCC
CGACAACCACTACCTGAGCACCCAGTCCGCCCTGAGCAAAGACCCCAACGAGAAGCGCGATCACATGGTC
CTGCTGGAGTTCGTGACCGCCGCCGGGATCACTCTCGGCATGGACGAGCTGTACAAGTAATGAGGCGGGC
GAATTCGATATCAAGCTTGTCGACCTAGTTCTAGAGGATCCAGACATGATAAGATACATTGATGAGTTTG
GACAAACCACAACTAGAATGCAGTGAAAAAAATGCTTTATTTGTGAAATTTGTGATGCTATTGCTTTATT
TGTAACCATTATAAGCTGCAATAAACAAGTTAACAACAACAATTGCATTCATTTTATGTTTCAGGTTCAG
GGGGAGGTGTGGGAGGTTTTTTAAAGCAAGTAAAACCTCTACAAATGTGGTATGGCTGATTATGATCCTG
CAAGCCTCGTCGTCCTGGCCGGACCACGCTATCTGTGCAAGGTCCCCGGCCCCGGACGCGCGCTCCATGA
GCAGAGCGCCCGCCGCCGAGGCGAAGACTCGGGCGGCGCCCTGCCCGTCCCACCAGGTCAACAGGCGGTA
ACCGGCCTCTTCATCGGGAATGCGCGCGACCTTCAGCATCGCCGGCATGTCCCCCTGGCGGACGGGAAGT
ATCCAGCTCGACCAAGCTGGCCGCGTCGAGTGAAGACGAAAGGGCCTCGTGATACGCCTATTTTTATAGG
TTAATGTCATGATAATAATGGTTTCTTAGACGTCAGGTGGCACTTTTCGGGGAAATGTGCGCGGAACCCC
TATTTGTTTATTTTTCTAAATACATTCAAATATGTATCCGCTCATGAGACAATAACCCTGATAAATGCTT
CAATAATATTGAAAAAGGAAGAGTATGAGTATTCAACATTTCCGTGTCGCCCTTATTCCCTTTTTTGCGG
CATTTTGCCTTCCTGTTTTTGCTCACCCAGAAACGCTGGTGAAAGTAAAAGATGCTGAAGATCAGTTGGG
TGCACGAGTGGGTTACATCGAACTGGATCTCAACAGCGGTAAGATCCTTGAGAGTTTTCGCCCCGAAGAA
CGTTTTCCAATGATGAGCACTTTTAAAGTTCTGCTATGTGGCGCGGTATTATCCCGTGTTGACGCCGGGC
AAGAGCAACTCGGTCGCCGCATACACTATTCTCAGAATGACTTGGTTGAGTACTCACCAGTCACAGAAAA
GCATCTTACGGATGGCATGACAGTAAGAGAATTATGCAGTGCTGCCATAACCATGAGTGATAACACTGCG
GCCAACTTACTTCTGACAACGATCGGAGGACCGAAGGAGCTAACCGCTTTTTTGCACAACATGGGGGATC
ATGTAACTCGCCTTGATCGTTGGGAACCGGAGCTGAATGAAGCCATACCAAACGACGAGCGTGACACCAC
GATGCCTGTAGCAATGGCAACAACGTTGCGCAAACTATTAACTGGCGAACTACTTACTCTAGCTTCCCGG
CAACAATTAATAGACTGGATGGAGGCGGATAAAGTTGCAGGACCACTTCTGCGCTCGGCCCTTCCGGCTG
GCTGGTTTATTGCTGATAAATCTGGAGCCGGTGAGCGTGGGTCTCGCGGTATCATTGCAGCACTGGGGCC
AGATGGTAAGCCCTCCCGTATCGTAGTTATCTACACGACGGGGAGTCAGGCAACTATGGATGAACGAAAT
AGACAGATCGCTGAGATAGGTGCCTCACTGATTAAGCATTGGTAACTGTCAGACCAAGTTTACTCATATA
TACTTTAGATTGATTTAAAACTTCATTTTTAATTTAAAAGGATCTAGGTGAAGATCCTTTTTGATAATCT
CATGACCAAAATCCCTTAACGTGAGTTTTCGTTCCACTGAGCGTCAGACCCCGTAGAAAAGATCAAAGGA
TCTTCTTGAGATCCTTTTTTTCTGCGCGTAATCTGCTGCTTGCAAACAAAAAAACCACCGCTACCAGCGG
TGGTTTGTTTGCCGGATCAAGAGCTACCAACTCTTTTTCCGAAGGTAACTGGCTTCAGCAGAGCGCAGAT
ACCAAATACTGTTCTTCTAGTGTAGCCGTAGTTAGGCCACCACTTCAAGAACTCTGTAGCACCGCCTACA
TACCTCGCTCTGCTAATCCTGTTACCAGTGGCTGCTGCCAGTGGCGATAAGTCGTGTCTTACCGGGTTGG
ACTCAAGACGATAGTTACCGGATAAGGCGCAGCGGTCGGGCTGAACGGGGGGTTCGTGCACACAGCCCAG
CTTGGAGCGAACGACCTACACCGAACTGAGATACCTACAGCGTGAGCTATGAGAAAGCGCCACGCTTCCC
GAAGGGAGAAAGGCGGACAGGTATCCGGTAAGCGGCAGGGTCGGAACAGGAGAGCGCACGAGGGAGCTTC
CAGGGGGAAACGCCTGGTATCTTTATAGTCCTGTCGGGTTTCGCCACCTCTGACTTGAGCGTCGATTTTT
GTGATGCTCGTCAGGGGGGCGGAGCCTATGGAAAAACGCCAGCAACGCGGCCTTTTTACGGTTCCTGGCC
TTTTGCTGGCCTTTTGCTCACATGTTCTTTCCTGCGTTATCCCCTGATTCTGTGGATAACCGTATTACCG
CCTTTGAGTGAGCTGATACCGCTCGCCGCAGCCGAACGACCGAGCGCAGCGAGTCAGTGAGCGAGGAAGC
GGAAG
