>Addgene plasmid #202965 | Salsa-BC124-P2C4 | depositor partial sequence | sequence record 393838 | BC124
TGAGGCGGGC
